Addgene plasmid #115216: pC0065 Pin2Cas13 (B09) His6-TwinStrep-SUMO-BsaI
Purpose: Expresses Pin2Cas13b from a SUMO-tagged bacterial expression construct
Depositing lab: Feng Zhang. Depositing organization: Broad Institute. Publication: Multiplexed and portable nucleic acid detection platform with Cas13, Cas12a, and Csm6. Gootenberg JS, Abudayyeh OO, Kellner MJ, Joung J, Collins JJ, Zhang F. Science. 2018 Apr 27;360(6387):439-444. doi: 10.1126/science.aaq0179. Epub 2018 Feb 15. PubMed 29449508.
Backbone
  Vector backbone: SUMO bacterial expression vector
  Backbone size w/o insert (bp): 6087
  Total vector size (bp): 9447
  Vector type: Bacterial Expression
Growth in bacteria
  Bacterial resistance: Ampicillin, 100 μg/mL
  Growth temperature: 37°C
  Growth strain: DH5alpha
  Copy number: Unknown
Gene/Insert
  Gene/Insert name: Pin2Cas13 (alt name: Cas13a from Prevotella intermedia)
  Species: Prevotella intermedia
  Insert size (bp): 3360
  Tag / fusion protein: SUMO
Terms and licenses: Academic/Nonprofit Terms; Industry Terms: Not Available to Industry
How to cite: pC0065 Pin2Cas13 (B09) His6-TwinStrep-SUMO-BsaI was a gift from Feng Zhang (Addgene plasmid # 115216 ; http://n2t.net/addgene:115216 ; RRID:Addgene_115216)
