[The description below was written by a language model from this plasmid's Addgene catalogue record and pLannotate feature annotations shown in this document.]
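Description:
pC0065 Pin2Cas13 (B09) His6-TwinStrep-SUMO-BsaI is a bacterial expression plasmid of about 9.4 kb for producing a Cas13 effector from Prevotella intermedia as a cleavable fusion protein in E. coli. The backbone is a pBR322/pET-style SUMO expression vector. It replicates from a ColE1/pMB1-type origin accompanied by the rop gene and bom region, and it is selected with ampicillin through the bla (TEM beta-lactamase) gene and its own promoter. Several tetracycline-resistance fragments and a tet promoter are annotated, but these are non-functional remnants of the parental backbone rather than a usable marker.

Expression is driven by a T7 promoter followed by a lac operator and the phage T7 gene 10 ribosome binding site, and the plasmid carries lacI, so transcription depends on T7 RNA polymerase and is inducible with IPTG. A T7 terminator closes the unit. By its name, the N-terminal tag module consists of a His6 tag, a Twin-Strep tag and yeast SUMO (SMT3). The feature table detects a His-tag-containing fragment, a thrombin site and the SUMO sequence. It does not annotate the Twin-Strep tag or the roughly 3.4 kb Cas13 coding region, which presumably occupies the unannotated interval between SUMO and the terminator.

The record is inconsistent about subtype: the purpose field calls the protein Pin2Cas13b, while the alternative name lists Cas13a. "BsaI" in the name suggests a BsaI cloning site in the parent vector, though this is not explained. The tags allow affinity purification and SUMO protease removal of the tags. The purified enzyme fits the associated work on multiplexed Cas13-based nucleic acid detection.
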