Features (pLannotate 1.2.2; 21 found; start..end, strand, type, name):
      1..78      -  promoter       lacI promoter: lacI
     86..365     -  CDS            TcR (fragment): tetracycline efflux protein; tet; confers resistance to tetracycline
    387..405     +  promoter       T7 promoter: promoter for bacteriophage T7 RNA polymerase
    406..430     +  protein_bind   lac operator: The lac repressor binds to the lac operator to inhibit transcription in E. coli. This inhibition can be relieved by adding lactose or isopropyl-β-D-thiogalactopyranoside (IPTG). lac repressor encoded by lacI
    445..467     +  RBS            RBS: efficient ribosome binding site from bacteriophage T7 gene 10 (Olins and Rangwala, 1989)
    486..502     +  CDS            capTEV™ (fragment): composite tag for in vivo biotinylation, TEV protease cleavage, and 6xHis tagging
    513..530     +  CDS            thrombin site: thrombin recognition and cleavage site
    627..919     +  CDS            SUMO (fragment): cleavable ubiquitin-like protein tag; S. cerevisiae SMT3 (truncated)
   4300..4337    +  CDS            SET1 (fragment): solubility-enhancement tag derived from T7 phage gene 10B
   4345..4392    +  terminator     T7 terminator: transcription terminator for bacteriophage T7 RNA polymerase
   4415..4519    -  CDS            TcR (fragment): tetracycline efflux protein; tet; confers resistance to tetracycline
   4567..4595    -  promoter       tet promoter: E. coli promoter for tetracycline efflux protein gene
   4708..4812    +  promoter       AmpR promoter: bla
   4813..5670    +  CDS            bla: BLAT_ECOLX - Experimental evidence at protein level: Swiss-Prot protein existence level 1. TEM-type are the most prevalent beta-lactamases in enterobacteria; they hydrolyze the beta-lactam bond in susceptible beta-lactam antibiotics, thus conferring resistance to penicillins and cephalosporins. TEM-3 and TEM-4 are capable of hydrolyzing cefotaxime and ceftazidime. TEM-5 is capable of hydrolyzing ceftazidime. TEM-6 is capable of hydrolyzing ceftazidime and aztreonam. TEM-8/CAZ-2, TEM- 16/CAZ-7 and TEM-24/CAZ-6 are markedly active against ceftazidime. IRT- 4 shows resistance to beta-lactamase in
   5844..6432    +  rep_origin     ori: high-copy-number ColE1/pMB1/pBR322/pUC origin of replication
   6618..6757    -  misc_feature   bom: basis of mobility region from pBR322
   6859..7050    -  CDS            rop: Rop protein, which maintains plasmids at low copy number; rop
   7067..7447    +  CDS            YPB1_ECOLX: Protein predicted: Swiss-Prot protein existence level 4. From Escherichia coli.
   7689..8313    -  CDS            TcR (fragment): tetracycline efflux protein; tet; confers resistance to tetracycline
   8328..8349    -  protein_bind   CAP binding site: CAP binding activates transcription in the presence of cAMP. E. coli catabolite activator protein
   8362..9444    -  CDS            lacI: lac repressor; lacI; The lac repressor binds to the lac operator to inhibit transcription in E. coli. This inhibition can be relieved by adding lactose or isopropyl-β-D-thiogalactopyranoside (IPTG).
>Addgene plasmid #115216 | pC0065 Pin2Cas13 (B09) His6-TwinStrep-SUMO-BsaI | addgene full sequence | sequence record 222907 | Addgene NGS Result
ATTCACCACCCTGAATTGACTCTCTTCCGGGCGCTATCATGCCATACCGCGAAAGGTTTTGCGCCATTCG
ATGGTGTCCGGGATCTCGACGCTCTCCCTTATGCGACTCCTGCATTAGGAAGCAGCCCAGTAGTAGGTTG
AGGCCGTTGAGCACCGCCGCCGCAAGGAATGGTGCATGCAAGGAGATGGCGCCCAACAGTCCCCCGGCCA
CGGGGCCTGCCACCATACCCACGCCGAAACAAGCGCTCATGAGCCCGAAGTGGCGAGCCCGATCTTCCCC
ATCGGTGATGTCGGCGATATAGGCGCCAGCAACCGCACCTGTGGCGCCGGTGATGCCGGCCACGATGCGT
CCGGCGTAGAGGATCGAGATCTCGATCCCGCGAAATTAATACGACTCACTATAGGGGAATTGTGAGCGGA
TAACAATTCCCCTCTAGAAATAATTTTGTTTAACTTTAAGAAGGAGATATACCATGGGCAGCAGCCATCA
TCATCATCATCACAGCAGCGGCCTGGTGCCGCGCGGCAGCCATATGGCTAGCTGGAGCCATCCGCAGTTT
GAAAAAGGTGGTGGTAGCGGTGGTGGTTCAGGTGGTAGTGCATGGTCACACCCTCAGTTTGAGAAAATGT
CGGACTCAGAAGTCAATCAAGAAGCTAAGCCAGAGGTCAAGCCAGAAGTCAAGCCTGAGACTCACATCAA
TTTAAAGGTGTCCGATGGATCTTCAGAGATCTTCTTCAAGATCAAAAAGACCACTCCTTTAAGAAGGCTG
ATGGAAGCGTTCGCTAAAAGACAGGGTAAGGAAATGGACTCCTTAAGATTCTTGTACGACGGTATTAGAA
TCCAAGCTGATCAGACCCCTGAAGATTTGGACATGGAGGATAACGATATTATTGAGGCTCACAGAGAACA
GATTGGTGGATCTATGGAAGATGACAAGAAAACCACCGACAGCATCCGCTACGAGCTGAAGGACAAGCAC
TTCTGGGCCGCCTTTCTGAACCTGGCCAGACACAACGTGTACATCACCGTGAACCACATCAACAAGATCC
TGGAAGAGGACGAGATCAACCGCGACGGCTACGAGAACACCCTGGAAAACAGCTGGAATGAGATCAAGGA
CATTAACAAGAAGGACCGGCTGAGCAAGCTGATCATCAAGCACTTTCCATTTCTGGAAGCCACCACCTAC
CGGCAGAACCCCACCGATACCACCAAGCAGAAAGAGGAAAAGCAGGCCGAGGCTCAGAGCCTGGAAAGCC
TGAAGAAATCCTTCTTCGTGTTCATCTACAAGCTGCGGGACCTGCGGAACCACTACAGCCACTACAAGCA
CAGCAAGTCCCTGGAACGGCCCAAGTTCGAAGAGGACCTGCAGAACAAGATGTACAACATCTTCGACGTG
TCCATCCAGTTCGTGAAAGAGGACTATAAGCACAACACCGACATCAACCCTAAGAAGGACTTCAAGCACC
TGGACCGGAAGCGGAAGGGCAAGTTCCACTACTCCTTCGCCGACAACGAGGGCAACATCACAGAGAGCGG
CCTGCTGTTCTTTGTGTCCCTGTTCCTGGAAAAGAAAGACGCCATCTGGGTGCAGAAGAAGCTGGAAGGC
TTCAAGTGCAGCAACAAGAGCTACCAGAAAATGACCAACGAGGTGTTCTGTCGGAGCCGGATGCTGCTGT
CCAAGCTGAGACTGGAAAGCACCCAGACACAGGACTGGATCCTGCTGGACATGCTGAACGAGCTGATCAG
ATGCCCCAAGAGCCTGTACGAGAGACTGCAGGGCGTGAACCGGAAGAAGTTCTACGTCAGCTTCGACCCC
GCCGACGAGGATTACGATGCCGAGCAAGAGCCCTTCAAGAATACCCTCGTGCGGCACCAGGACAGATTCC
CTTACTTCGCCCTGCGGTACTTCGACTACAATGAGGTGTTCGCCAACCTGCGGTTCCAGATCGACCTGGG
CACCTACCACTTCAGCATCTATAAGAAGCTGATCGGCGGCCAGAAAGAAGATCGGCACCTGACACACAAG
CTGTACGGCTTCGAGCGGATCCAAGAGTTCGACAAGCAGAACAGACCCGACGAGTGGAAGGCCATCGTGA
AGGACAGCGACACCTTTAAGAAAAAAGAAGAAAAAGAGGAAGAGAAGCCCTACATCAGCGAGACAACCCC
TCACTACCACCTCGAAAACAAGAAGATTGGGATCGCCTTCAAAAACCACAACATCTGGCCCAGCACACAG
ACCGAGCTGACCAACAACAAGCGCAAGAAGTACAATCTGGGGACCTCTATCAAGGCTGAGGCCTTCCTGT
CTGTGCACGAGCTGCTGCCTATGATGTTCTACTACCTGCTGCTGAAAACCGAGAATACCAAGAACGACAA
CAAAGTCGGCGGGAAGAAAGAGACTAAGAAGCAGGGCAAGCACAAGATCGAGGCCATCATCGAGAGCAAG
ATTAAGGACATCTACGCCCTGTACGACGCCTTCGCCAACGGCGAGATCAATAGCGAGGATGAGCTGAAAG
AGTACCTGAAGGGCAAAGACATCAAGATCGTGCATCTGCCGAAGCAGATGATCGCCATCCTGAAGAACGA
GCACAAGGACATGGCCGAGAAGGCCGAAGCCAAGCAAGAGAAGATGAAGCTGGCCACCGAGAACAGACTG
AAAACCCTGGACAAGCAGCTCAAGGGGAAGATCCAGAACGGCAAGCGGTACAACAGCGCCCCTAAGTCTG
GCGAGATTGCCTCCTGGCTGGTCAACGACATGATGCGGTTTCAGCCCGTGCAGAAGGACGAGAACGGCGA
GTCCCTGAACAACAGCAAGGCCAACAGCACCGAGTACCAGCTGCTGCAGAGAACCCTGGCCTTCTTTGGA
AGCGAGCACGAAAGACTGGCCCCTTACTTTAAGCAGACCAAGCTGATTGAGAGCAGCAACCCTCATCCTT
TTCTGAACGACACCGAGTGGGAGAAGTGCTCCAACATCCTGAGCTTCTACCGGTCCTATCTGAAGGCCCG
GAAGAACTTCCTGGAATCCCTGAAGCCTGAGGACTGGGAGAAGAACCAGTACTTCCTGATGCTCAAAGAG
CCCAAGACCAACCGGGAAACCCTGGTGCAAGGCTGGAAGAACGGCTTCAACCTGCCTCGGGGCTTCTTCA
CCGAGCCTATCCGGAAGTGGTTCATGGAACACTGGAAGTCCATCAAGGTGGACGACCTGAAGCGCGTTGG
CCTGGTGGCTAAAGTGACCCCTCTGTTCTTCAGCGAGAAGTATAAGGACTCCGTGCAGCCCTTCTACAAC
TACCCCTTCAACGTGGGCGACGTGAACAAGCCCAAAGAAGAGGACTTCCTGCACCGCGAGGAACGGATCG
AGCTGTGGGACAAGAAGAAGGACAAATTCAAGGGCTACAAGGCCAAGAAAAAGTTCAAAGAGATGACCGA
CAAAGAGAAAGAAGAACACCGGTCCTACCTTGAGTTCCAGAGCTGGAACAAGTTCGAGCGCGAGCTGAGG
CTCGTGCGCAATCAGGATATCGTGACCTGGCTGCTGTGCACCGAACTGATCGACAAGCTGAAGATCGACG
AACTGAACATCAAAGAGCTGAAGAAGCTCCGGCTGAAGGATATCAATACCGACACCGCCAAGAAAGAAAA
GAACAACATTCTGAACCGCGTGATGCCCATGGAACTGCCCGTGACCGTGTACAAAGTGAACAAAGGCGGC
TACATCATCAAGAACAAGCCTCTGCACACCATCTATATCAAAGAGGCCGAGACAAAGCTGCTGAAGCAGG
GAAACTTCAAGGCCCTGGTCAAGGACAGACGGCTGAATGGCCTGTTCAGCTTCGTGAAAACCCCTAGCGA
GGCCGAGTCCGAGAGCAACCCTATCTCTAAACTGCGCGTGGAATACGAGCTGGGCAAGTACCAGAACGCC
CGGCTGGATATCATCGAGGATATGCTGGCCCTCGAAAAGAAGCTCATCGACAAGTACAACTCCCTGGACA
CCGACAACTTCCACAACATGCTGACCGGCTGGCTGGAACTGAAAGGCGAGGCCAAAAAGGCCCGGTTTCA
GAACGACGTGAAACTGCTGACCGCCGTGCGGAATGCCTTCAGCCACAATCAGTACCCTATGTACGACGAG
AACCTGTTCGGCAACATCGAGCGGTTCAGCCTGTCCTCCAGCAACATCATTGAGTCCAAAGGCCTGGATA
TCGCCGCCAAACTCAAAGAAGAAGTGTCCAAGGCCGCCAAAAAGATCCAAAACGAGGAAGATAACAAGAA
AGAGAAAGAAACCTAAGGCCGCACTCGAGGCCCGAAAGGAAGCTGAGTTGGCTGCTGCCACCGCTGAGCA
ATAACTAGCATAACCCCTTGGGGCCTCTAAACGGGTCTTGAGGGGTTTTTTGCTGAAAGGAGGAACTATA
TCCGGATATCCCGCAAGAGGCCCGGCAGTACCGGCATAACCAAGCCTATGCCTACAGCATCCAGGGTGAC
GGTGCCGAGGATGACGATGAGCGCATTGTTAGATTTCATACACGGTGCCTGACTGCGTTAGCAATTTAAC
TGTGATAAACTACCGCATTAAAGCTTATCGATGATAAGCTGTCAAACATGAGAATTCTTGAAGACGAAAG
GGCCTCGTGATACGCCTATTTTTATAGGTTAATGTCATGATAATAATGGTTTCTTAGACGTCAGGTGGCA
CTTTTCGGGGAAATGTGCGCGGAACCCCTATTTGTTTATTTTTCTAAATACATTCAAATATGTATCCGCT
CATGAGACAATAACCCTGATAAATGCTTCAATAATATTGAAAAAGGAAGAGTATGAGTATTCAACATTTC
CGTGTCGCCCTTATTCCCTTTTTTGCGGCATTTTGCCTTCCTGTTTTTGCTCACCCAGAAACGCTGGTGA
AAGTAAAAGATGCTGAAGATCAGTTGGGTGCACGAGTGGGTTACATCGAACTGGATCTCAACAGCGGTAA
GATCCTTGAGAGTTTTCGCCCCGAAGAACGTTTTCCAATGATGAGCACTTTTAAAGTTCTGCTATGTGGC
GCGGTATTATCCCGTGTTGACGCCGGGCAAGAGCAACTCGGTCGCCGCATACACTATTCTCAGAATGACT
TGGTTGAGTACTCACCAGTCACAGAAAAGCATCTTACGGATGGCATGACAGTAAGAGAATTATGCAGTGC
TGCCATAACCATGAGTGATAACACTGCGGCCAACTTACTTCTGACAACGATCGGAGGACCGAAGGAGCTA
ACCGCTTTTTTGCACAACATGGGGGATCATGTAACTCGCCTTGATCGTTGGGAACCGGAGCTGAATGAAG
CCATACCAAACGACGAGCGTGACACCACGATGCCTGCAGCAATGGCAACAACGTTGCGCAAACTATTAAC
TGGCGAACTACTTACTCTAGCTTCCCGGCAACAATTAATAGACTGGATGGAGGCGGATAAAGTTGCAGGA
CCACTTCTGCGCTCGGCCCTTCCGGCTGGCTGGTTTATTGCTGATAAATCTGGAGCCGGTGAGCGTGGGT
CACGCGGTATCATTGCAGCACTGGGGCCAGATGGTAAGCCCTCCCGTATCGTAGTTATCTACACGACGGG
GAGTCAGGCAACTATGGATGAACGAAATAGACAGATCGCTGAGATAGGTGCCTCACTGATTAAGCATTGG
TAACTGTCAGACCAAGTTTACTCATATATACTTTAGATTGATTTAAAACTTCATTTTTAATTTAAAAGGA
TCTAGGTGAAGATCCTTTTTGATAATCTCATGACCAAAATCCCTTAACGTGAGTTTTCGTTCCACTGAGC
GTCAGACCCCGTAGAAAAGATCAAAGGATCTTCTTGAGATCCTTTTTTTCTGCGCGTAATCTGCTGCTTG
CAAACAAAAAAACCACCGCTACCAGCGGTGGTTTGTTTGCCGGATCAAGAGCTACCAACTCTTTTTCCGA
AGGTAACTGGCTTCAGCAGAGCGCAGATACCAAATACTGTCCTTCTAGTGTAGCCGTAGTTAGGCCACCA
CTTCAAGAACTCTGTAGCACCGCCTACATACCTCGCTCTGCTAATCCTGTTACCAGTGGCTGCTGCCAGT
GGCGATAAGTCGTGTCTTACCGGGTTGGACTCAAGACGATAGTTACCGGATAAGGCGCAGCGGTCGGGCT
GAACGGGGGGTTCGTGCACACAGCCCAGCTTGGAGCGAACGACCTACACCGAACTGAGATACCTACAGCG
TGAGCTATGAGAAAGCGCCACGCTTCCCGAAGGGAGAAAGGCGGACAGGTATCCGGTAAGCGGCAGGGTC
GGAACAGGAGAGCGCACGAGGGAGCTTCCAGGGGGAAACGCCTGGTATCTTTATAGTCCTGTCGGGTTTC
GCCACCTCTGACTTGAGCGTCGATTTTTGTGATGCTCGTCAGGGGGGCGGAGCCTATGGAAAAACGCCAG
CAACGCGGCCTTTTTACGGTTCCTGGCCTTTTGCTGGCCTTTTGCTCACATGTTCTTTCCTGCGTTATCC
CCTGATTCTGTGGATAACCGTATTACCGCCTTTGAGTGAGCTGATACCGCTCGCCGCAGCCGAACGACCG
AGCGCAGCGAGTCAGTGAGCGAGGAAGCGGAAGAGCGCCTGATGCGGTATTTTCTCCTTACGCATCTGTG
CGGTATTTCACACCGCAATGGTGCACTCTCAGTACAATCTGCTCTGATGCCGCATAGTTAAGCCAGTATA
CACTCCGCTATCGCTACGTGACTGGGTCATGGCTGCGCCCCGACACCCGCCAACACCCGCTGACGCGCCC
TGACGGGCTTGTCTGCTCCCGGCATCCGCTTACAGACAAGCTGTGACCGTCTCCGGGAGCTGCATGTGTC
AGAGGTTTTCACCGTCATCACCGAAACGCGCGAGGCAGCTGCGGTAAAGCTCATCAGCGTGGTCGTGAAG
CGATTCACAGATGTCTGCCTGTTCATCCGCGTCCAGCTCGTTGAGTTTCTCCAGAAGCGTTAATGTCTGG
CTTCTGATAAAGCGGGCCATGTTAAGGGCGGTTTTTTCCTGTTTGGTCACTGATGCCTCCGTGTAAGGGG
GATTTCTGTTCATGGGGGTAATGATACCGATGAAACGAGAGAGGATGCTCACGATACGGGTTACTGATGA
TGAACATGCCCGGTTACTGGAACGTTGTGAGGGTAAACAACTGGCGGTATGGATGCGGCGGGACCAGAGA
AAAATCACTCAGGGTCAATGCCAGCGCTTCGTTAATACAGATGTAGGTGTTCCACAGGGTAGCCAGCAGC
ATCCTGCGATGCAGATCCGGAACATAATGGTGCAGGGCGCTGACTTCCGCGTTTCCAGACTTTACGAAAC
ACGGAAACCGAAGACCATTCATGTTGTTGCTCAGGTCGCAGACGTTTTGCAGCAGCAGTCGCTTCACGTT
CGCTCGCGTATCGGTGATTCATTCTGCTAACCAGTAAGGCAACCCCGCCAGCCTAGCCGGGTCCTCAACG
ACAGGAGCACGATCATGCGCACCCGTGGCCAGGACCCAACGCTGCCCGAGATGCGCCGCGTGCGGCTGCT
GGAGATGGCGGACGCGATGGATATGTTCTGCCAAGGGTTGGTTTGCGCATTCACAGTTCTCCGCAAGAAT
TGATTGGCTCCAATTCTTGGAGTGGTGAATCCGTTAGCGAGGTGCCGCCGGCTTCCATTCAGGTCGAGGT
GGCCCGGCTCCATGCACCGCGACGCAACGCGGGGAGGCAGACAAGGTATAGGGCGGCGCCTACAATCCAT
GCCAACCCGTTCCATGTGCTCGCCGAGGCGGCATAAATCGCCGTGACGATCAGCGGTCCAATGATCGAAG
TTAGGCTGGTAAGAGCCGCGAGCGATCCTTGAAGCTGTCCCTGATGGTCGTCATCTACCTGCCTGGACAG
CATGGCCTGCAACGCGGGCATCCCGATGCCGCCGGAAGCGAGAAGAATCATAATGGGGAAGGCCATCCAG
CCTCGCGTCGCGAACGCCAGCAAGACGTAGCCCAGCGCGTCGGCCGCCATGCCGGCGATAATGGCCTGCT
TCTCGCCGAAACGTTTGGTGGCGGGACCAGTGACGAAGGCTTGAGCGAGGGCGTGCAAGATTCCGAATAC
CGCAAGCGACAGGCCGATCATCGTCGCGCTCCAGCGAAAGCGGTCCTCGCCGAAAATGACCCAGAGCGCT
GCCGGCACCTGTCCTACGAGTTGCATGATAAAGAAGACAGTCATAAGTGCGGCGACGATAGTCATGCCCC
GCGCCCACCGGAAGGAGCTGACTGGGTTGAAGGCTCTCAAGGGCATCGGTCGAGATCCCGGTGCCTAATG
AGTGAGCTAACTTACATTAATTGCGTTGCGCTCACTGCCCGCTTTCCAGTCGGGAAACCTGTCGTGCCAG
CTGCATTAATGAATCGGCCAACGCGCGGGGAGAGGCGGTTTGCGTATTGGGCGCCAGGGTGGTTTTTCTT
TTCACCAGTGAGACGGGCAACAGCTGATTGCCCTTCACCGCCTGGCCCTGAGAGAGTTGCAGCAAGCGGT
CCACGCTGGTTTGCCCCAGCAGGCGAAAATCCTGTTTGATGGTGGTTAACGGCGGGATATAACATGAGCT
GTCTTCGGTATCGTCGTATCCCACTACCGAGATATCCGCACCAACGCGCAGCCCGGACTCGGTAATGGCG
CGCATTGCGCCCAGCGCCATCTGATCGTTGGCAACCAGCATCGCAGTGGGAACGATGCCCTCATTCAGCA
TTTGCATGGTTTGTTGAAAACCGGACATGGCACTCCAGTCGCCTTCCCGTTCCGCTATCGGCTGAATTTG
ATTGCGAGTGAGATATTTATGCCAGCCAGCCAGACGCAGACGCGCCGAGACAGAACTTAATGGGCCCGCT
AACAGCGCGATTTGCTGGTGACCCAATGCGACCAGATGCTCCACGCCCAGTCGCGTACCGTCTTCATGGG
AGAAAATAATACTGTTGATGGGTGTCTGGTCAGAGACATCAAGAAATAACGCCGGAACATTAGTGCAGGC
AGCTTCCACAGCAATGGCATCCTGGTCATCCAGCGGATAGTTAATGATCAGCCCACTGACGCGTTGCGCG
AGAAGATTGTGCACCGCCGCTTTACAGGCTTCGACGCCGCTTCGTTCTACCATCGACACCACCACGCTGG
CACCCAGTTGATCGGCGCGAGATTTAATCGCCGCGACAATTTGCGACGGCGCGTGCAGGGCCAGACTGGA
GGTGGCAACGCCAATCAGCAACGACTGTTTGCCCGCCAGTTGTTGTGCCACGCGGTTGGGAATGTAATTC
AGCTCCGCCATCGCCGCTTCCACTTTTTCCCGCGTTTTCGCAGAAACGTGGCTGGCCTGGTTCACCACGC
GGGAAACGGTCTGATAAGAGACACCGGCATACTCTGCGACATCGTATAACGTTACTGGTTTCAC
